>Addgene plasmid #23539 | pDONR223-AKT3 | depositor partial sequence | sequence record 10786 | Author sequence, M13pUC-fwd
AATGATTTTATTTTGACTGATAGTGACCTGTTCGTTGCAACAAATTGATGAGCAATGCTTTTTTATAATG
CCAACTTTGTACAAAAAAGTTGGCATGAGAGATGTTACCATTGTGAAAGAAGGTTGGGTTCAGAAGAGGG
GAGAATATATAAAAAACTGGAGGCCAAGATACTTCCTTTTGAAGACAGATGGCTCATTCATAGGATATAA
AGAGAAACCTCAAGATGTGGATTTACCTTATCCCCTCAACAACTTTTCAGTGGCAAAATGCCAGTTAATG
AAAACAGAACGACCAAAGCCAAACACATTTATAATCAGATGTCTCCAGTGGACTACTGTTATAGAGAGAA
CATTTCATGTAGATACTCCAGAGGAAAGGGAAGAATGGACAGAAGCTATCCAGGCTGTAGCAGACAGACT
GCAGAGGCAAGAAGAGGAGAGAATGAATTGTAGTCCAACTTCACAAATTGATAATATAGGAGAGGAAGAG
ATGGATGCCTCTACAACCCATCATAAAAGAAAGACAATGAATGATTTTGACTATTTGAAACTACTAGGTA
AAGGCACTTTTGGGAAAGTTATTTTGGTTCGAGAGAAGGCAAGTGGAAAATACTATGCTATGAAGATTCT
GAAGAAAGAAGTCATTATTGCAAAGGATGAAGTGGCACACACTCTAACTGAAAGCAGAGTATTAAAGAAC
ACTAGACATCCCTTTTTAACATCCTTGAAATATTCCTTCCAGACAAAAGACCGTTTGTGTTTTGTGATGG
AATATGTTAATGGGGGCGAGCTGTTTTTCCATTTGTCGAGAGAGCGGTGTTCTCTGAGACCGCACACGTT
TCTATGGTGCAGAAATTGTCTCTGCCTTGGACTATCTACATTCCCGGAAAGATTGTGGTACCGTG
