>Addgene plasmid #23539 | pDONR223-AKT3 | addgene partial sequence | sequence record 29455 | 23539 with M13pUC-fwd
AGCTCGGGCCCAATAATGATTTTATTTTGACTGATAGTGACCTGTTCGTTGCAACAAATTGATGAGCAAT
GCTTTTTTATAATGCCAACTTTGTACAAAAAAGTTGGCATGAGAGATGTTACCATTGTGAAAGAAGGTTG
GGTTCAGAAGAGGGGAGAATATATAAAAAACTGGAGGCCAAGATACTTCCTTTTGAAGACAGATGGCTCA
TTCATAGGATATAAAGAGAAACCTCAAGATGTGGATTTACCTTATCCCCTCAACAACTTTTCAGTGGCAA
AATGCCAGTTAATGAAAACAGAACGACCAAAGCCAAACACATTTATAATCAGATGTCTCCAGTGGACTAC
TGTTATAGAGAGAACATTTCATGTAGATACTCCAGAGGAAAGGGAAGAATGGACAGAAGCTATCCAGGCT
GTAGCAGACAGACTGCAGAGGCAAGAAGAGGAGAGAATGAATTGTAGTCCAACTTCACAAATTGATAATA
TAGGAGAGGAAGAGATGGATGCCTCTACAACCCATCATAAAAGAAAGACAATGAATGATTTTGACTATTT
GAAACTACTAGGTAAAGGCACTTTTGGGAAAGTTATTTTGGTTCGAGAGAAGGCAAGTGGAAAATACTAT
GCTATGAAGATTCTGAAGAAAGAAGTCATTATTGCAAAGGATGAAGTGGCACACACTCTAACTGAAAGCA
GAGTATTAAAGAACACTAGACATCCCTTTTTAACATCCTTGAAATATTCCTTCCAGACAAAGACCGTTTG
TGTTTTGTGATGAA
