>Addgene plasmid #23539 | pDONR223-AKT3 | depositor partial sequence | sequence record 47063 | Author sequence, M13-rev
TGGGGGGGTATGAGCTGGATGGCAATAATGATTTTATTTTGACTGATAGTGACCTGTTCGTTGCAACAAA
TTGATAAGCAATGCTTTCTTATAATGCCAACTTTGTACAAGAAAGTTGGCAATTCTCGTCCACTTGCAGA
GTAGGAAAATTGAGGGAAATGCGGCCGCCTCTCATTGTCCATGCAGTCCATACCATCCTCATCATATTTT
TCAGGTGGTGTTATTGTAATAGTCTGAGCTGTAAATTCTTCATCAAAATATCTAGTATCTGTCTCAGATG
TTACTTGAGGTTTAAAAGGAGGTACAAGCTTTTTATCATATACATCTTGCCAGTTTACTCCAGAGAAGAA
ACTGTGTCTCATAATTTCTTTTGCATCATCTGGTCCTCCACCAAGGCGTTTATTTGGATCCTTTATCAAG
AGCCCTGAAAGCAATGATTTTGCATCTGAAGAGAGTGTTCGAGGAAATTTAATGTCTTCCATTAATATTA
ATTCAAAAAGTTTCTCATGGTCCTGGTTGTAGAAAGGTAACCTCCCACACATCATTTCATACATGACAAC
CCCTAGGCCCCACCAGTCTACTGCTCGGCCATAGTCATTATCTTCTAACACCTCTGGTGCCAGATATTCT
GGAGTGCCACAGAATGTCTTCATGGTGGCTGCATCTGTGATCCCTTCTTTGCAAAGTCCAAAATCTGTAA
TTTTTATGTGGCCATCTTTGTCCAGCATTAGATTCTCCAACTTGAGATCACGGTACACAAA
