[The description below was written by a language model from this plasmid's Addgene catalogue record.]
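Description:
pDONR223-AKT3 is a Gateway entry clone built on the Invitrogen pDONR223 donor backbone (about 5 kb without insert) and carrying the human AKT3 open reading frame, which encodes protein kinase B gamma, a serine/threonine kinase of the AKT family. It is a high-copy bacterial plasmid selected with spectinomycin. The record does not include a feature table, so the origin of replication and exact positions of the recombination sites are not listed. As a product of Gateway cloning into a donor vector, the ORF would be expected to sit between att recombination sites, and it can be read from the flanking M13 forward and reverse primer sites.

The insert is about 1.4 kb and carries an S2R substitution relative to the reference protein. The ORF also lacks a stop codon. This closed-to-open design allows the coding sequence to be transferred by recombination into a destination vector that supplies a C-terminal epitope tag and the stop codon in frame. The plasmid has no recorded mammalian promoter or expression elements, and the depositors state that it should not be transfected directly. It serves purely as a shuttle for the ORF. The depositors point to a companion set of four lentiviral destination vectors (pLX301 to pLX304), obtained separately, for expressing such ORFs in mammalian cells. The clone belongs to a kit of ORF entry clones. The associated publication studied resistance to RAF inhibition through reactivation of the MAP kinase pathway.
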