Addgene plasmid #23539: pDONR223-AKT3
Depositing lab: William Hahn & David Root. Depositing organization: Dana-Farber Cancer Institute. Publication: COT drives resistance to RAF inhibition through MAP kinase pathway reactivation. Johannessen CM, Boehm JS, Kim SY, Thomas SR, Wardwell L, Johnson LA, Emery CM, Stransky N, Cogdill AP, Barretina J, Caponigro G, Hieronymus H, Murray RR, Salehi-Ashtiani K, Hill DE, Vidal M, Zhao JJ, Yang X, Alkan O, Kim S, Harris JL, Wilson CJ, Myer VE, Finan PM, Root DE, Roberts TM, Golub T, Flaherty KT, Dummer R, Weber BL, Sellers WR, Schlegel R, Wargo JA, Hahn WC, Garraway LA. Nature. 2010 Dec 16;468(7326):968-72. doi: 10.1038/nature09627 PubMed 21107320.
Backbone
  Vector backbone: pDONR223
  Backbone manufacturer: Invitrogen
  Backbone size w/o insert (bp): 5005
  Vector type: Gateway Donor vector
Growth in bacteria
  Bacterial resistance: Spectinomycin, 50 μg/mL
  Growth temperature: 37°C
  Growth strain: DH5alpha
  Copy number: High Copy
Gene/Insert
  Gene/Insert name: AKT3 (alt name: v-akt murine thymoma viral oncogene homolog 3 (protein kinase B, gamma))
  Species: H. sapiens (human)
  Insert size (bp): 1440
  Mutation: S2R
  Entrez Gene: AKT3 (a.k.a. MPPH, MPPH2, PKB-GAMMA, PKBG, PRKBG, RAC-PK-gamma, RAC-gamma, STK-2)
  Cloning method: Gateway Cloning
  Sequencing primers: 5′ M13pUC-fwd; 3′ M13rev
Terms and licenses: Academic/Nonprofit Terms; Industry Terms: Not Available to Industry
Depositor comments: The ORF has no Stop codon. This design enables easy recombination into a destination vector to add an epitope tag of choice and Stop codon to the ORF. Do NOT use this plasmid directly for transfections. A set of 4 custom lentiviral vectors is available ( pLX301 (http://www.addgene.org/25895/) , pLX302 (http://www.addgene.org/25896/) , pLX303 (http://www.addgene.org/25897/) , pLX304 (http://www.addgene.org/25890/) ) to be used to express these ORFs in mammalian cells. These plasmids are not included in the kit and must be ordered separately.
How to cite: pDONR223-AKT3 was a gift from William Hahn & David Root (Addgene plasmid # 23539 ; http://n2t.net/addgene:23539 ; RRID:Addgene_23539)
